Addgene plasmid #194854: MAC-C Sars-CoV-2 S_Y144del
Purpose: Sars-CoV-2 S_Y144del in MAC-C destination vector
Depositing lab: Markku Varjosalo. Depositing organization: University of Helsinki, Institute of Biotechnology. Publication: The comprehensive SARS-CoV-2 ‘hijackome’ knowledge base— reveals significant changes in host cell protein expression and activation by multiple SARS-CoV-2 variants. Varjosalo M, Huuskonen S, Liu X, Redchuk T, Salokas K, Lundberg R, Maljanen S, Belik M, Reinholm A, Kolehmainen P, Tripathi G, Laine P, Belanov S, Auvinen P, Vartiainen M, Laine L, Österlund P, Julkkunen I, Kakkola L. 10 May 2024, Research Square 10.21203/rs.3.rs-4322477/v1.
Backbone
  Vector backbone: MAC-tag-C (#108077)
  Vector type: Mammalian Expression
  Selectable markers: Hygromycin
Growth in bacteria
  Bacterial resistance: Ampicillin, 100 μg/mL
  Growth temperature: 37°C
  Growth strain: DH5alpha
  Copy number: High Copy
Gene/Insert
  Gene/Insert name: S_Y144del (alt name: Spike protein Y144 deletion)
  Species: Sars-CoV-2
  Mutation: Y144del
  Entrez Gene: S (a.k.a. GU280_gp02, spike glycoprotein)
  Tag / fusion protein: MAC-C (C terminal on backbone)
Terms and licenses: Academic/Nonprofit Terms; Industry Terms
Depositor comments: Please visit https://doi.org/10.21203/rs.3.rs-4322477/v1 for preprint.
How to cite: MAC-C Sars-CoV-2 S_Y144del was a gift from Markku Varjosalo (Addgene plasmid # 194854 ; http://n2t.net/addgene:194854 ; RRID:Addgene_194854)
