[The description below was written by a language model from this plasmid's Addgene catalogue record and pLannotate feature annotations shown in this document.]
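Description:
MAC-C Sars-CoV-2 S_Y144del is a mammalian expression plasmid of about 10.3 kb that carries the SARS-CoV-2 spike glycoprotein with a deletion of tyrosine 144, cloned by Gateway recombination into the MAC-tag-C destination backbone. In E. coli it is maintained at high copy through a ColE1/pUC-type origin and selected with ampicillin via the β-lactamase gene. A partial f1 origin and lac promoter/operator remnants are also annotated as backbone leftovers.

The spike open reading frame sits between attB1 and attB2 sites, the scars of Gateway cloning. It lies downstream of a CMV enhancer/promoter that is followed immediately by two short tet operator-like matches, an arrangement consistent with tetracycline-regulated CMV expression. However, the record does not explicitly describe the construct as inducible. Downstream of attB2 the table annotates an E. coli birA-derived coding sequence, followed by a bGH polyadenylation signal. This corresponds to the C-terminal MAC tag listed in the catalogue, whose biotin ligase module allows proximity-dependent biotinylation of proteins near the bait. Other components of the tag are not annotated individually.

An FRT site lies directly upstream of a hygromycin resistance gene that has an SV40 poly(A) signal but no complete promoter of its own. This is the layout typical of Flp-mediated integration into a genomic FRT landing pad, where correct insertion activates hygromycin resistance and yields isogenic stable cell lines.

The associated study mapped host-cell interactions and responses to proteins from multiple SARS-CoV-2 variants. In that context this plasmid serves as a tagged bait for comparing the Y144del spike variant with other forms.
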