Features (pLannotate 1.2.2; 24 found; start..end, strand, type, name):
      6..98      -  CDS            lacI (fragment): lac repressor; lacI; The lac repressor binds to the lac operator to inhibit transcription in E. coli. This inhibition can be relieved by adding lactose or isopropyl-β-D-thiogalactopyranoside (IPTG).
    281..869     -  rep_origin     ori: high-copy-number ColE1/pMB1/pBR322/pUC origin of replication
   1040..1900    -  CDS            AmpR: β-lactamase; bla; confers resistance to ampicillin, carbenicillin, and related antibiotics
   1901..2005    -  promoter       AmpR promoter: bla
   2064..2116    -  misc_feature   bom (fragment): basis of mobility region from pBR322
   2271..2650    +  enhancer       CMV enhancer: human cytomegalovirus immediate early enhancer
   2651..2854    +  promoter       CMV promoter: human cytomegalovirus (CMV) immediate early promoter
   2856..2875    +  promoter       PLtetO-1 promoter (fragment): modified phage lambda PL promoter with tet operator sites (Lutz and Bujard, 1997)
   2877..2896    +  promoter       PLtetO-1 promoter (fragment): modified phage lambda PL promoter with tet operator sites (Lutz and Bujard, 1997)
   2904..2937    +  promoter       TRE3GV promoter (fragment): 3rd-generation Tet-responsive promoter that can be activated by binding of Tet-On® 3G, optimized for retroviral and lentiviral vectors
   3073..3090    +  protein_bind   attB1 (fragment): mutant version of attB; core recombination site for the Gateway® BP reaction BP Clonase™
   3096..6911    +  CDS            S: SPIKE_SARS2 - Experimental evidence at protein level: Swiss-Prot protein existence level 1. [Spike glycoprotein]: May down-regulate host tetherin (BST2) by lysosomal degradation, thereby counteracting its antiviral activity. From Severe acute respiratory syndrome coronavirus 2 (2019-nCoV) (SARS-CoV-2).
   6913..6937    -  protein_bind   attB2: mutant version of attB; recombination site for the Gateway® BP reaction BP Clonase™
   7269..8228    +  CDS            birA: BIRA_ECOLI - Also known as bioR, dhbB. Experimental evidence at protein level: Swiss-Prot protein existence level 1. Acts both as a biotin--[acetyl-CoA-carboxylase] ligase and a biotin-operon repressor. In the presence of ATP, BirA activates biotin to form the BirA-biotinyl-5'-adenylate (BirA-bio-5'-AMP or holoBirA) complex. HoloBirA can either transfer the biotinyl moiety to the biotin carboxyl carrier protein (BCCP) subunit of acetyl-CoA carboxylase, or bind to the biotin operator site and inhibit transcription of the operon. From Escherichia coli (strain K12).
   8278..8502    +  polyA_signal   bGH poly(A) signal: bovine growth hormone polyadenylation signal
   8506..8527    +  promoter       SV40 promoter (fragment): SV40 enhancer and early promoter
   8548..8781    +  rep_origin     f1 ori (fragment) (sequence partly withheld): f1 bacteriophage origin of replication; arrow indicates direction of (+) strand synthesis
   8786..8833    +  protein_bind   FRT: FLP-mediated recombination occurs in the 8-bp core sequence TCTAGAAA (Turan and Bode, 2011). FLP recombinase from the Saccharomyces cerevisiae 2μ plasmid
   8841..9863    +  CDS            HygR: aminoglycoside phosphotransferase from E. coli; aph(4)-Ia; confers resistance to hygromycin
   9873..9998    +  CDS            ble (fragment): BLE_KLEPN - Experimental evidence at protein level: Swiss-Prot protein existence level 1. Binding protein with a strong affinity to the bleomycin family of antibiotics. Binds to CL990; an antimitotic-antibiotic compound. From Klebsiella pneumoniae.
   9993..10114   +  polyA_signal   SV40 poly(A) signal: SV40 polyadenylation signal
  10187..10203   -  protein_bind   lac operator: The lac repressor binds to the lac operator to inhibit transcription in E. coli. This inhibition can be relieved by adding lactose or isopropyl-β-D-thiogalactopyranoside (IPTG). lac repressor encoded by lacI
  10211..10241   -  promoter       lac promoter: promoter for the E. coli lac operon
  10256..10277   -  protein_bind   CAP binding site: CAP binding activates transcription in the presence of cAMP. E. coli catabolite activator protein
>Addgene plasmid #194854 | MAC-C Sars-CoV-2 S_Y144del | addgene full sequence | sequence record 386218 | Addgene Partial NGS Result
TGCGCTCACTGCCCGCTTTCCAGTCGGGAAACCTGTCGTGCCAGCTGCATTAATGAATCGGCCAACGCGC
GGGGAGAGGCGGTTTGCGTATTGGGCGCTCTTCCGCTTCCTCGCTCACTGACTCGCTGCGCTCGGTCGTT
CGGCTGCGGCGAGCGGTATCAGCTCACTCAAAGGCGGTAATACGGTTATCCACAGAATCAGGGGATAACG
CAGGAAAGAACATGTGAGCAAAAGGCCAGCAAAAGGCCAGGAACCGTAAAAAGGCCGCGTTGCTGGCGTT
TTTCCATAGGCTCCGCCCCCCTGACGAGCATCACAAAAATCGACGCTCAAGTCAGAGGTGGCGAAACCCG
ACAGGACTATAAAGATACCAGGCGTTTCCCCCTGGAAGCTCCCTCGTGCGCTCTCCTGTTCCGACCCTGC
CGCTTACCGGATACCTGTCCGCCTTTCTCCCTTCGGGAAGCGTGGCGCTTTCTCATAGCTCACGCTGTAG
GTATCTCAGTTCGGTGTAGGTCGTTCGCTCCAAGCTGGGCTGTGTGCACGAACCCCCCGTTCAGCCCGAC
CGCTGCGCCTTATCCGGTAACTATCGTCTTGAGTCCAACCCGGTAAGACACGACTTATCGCCACTGGCAG
CAGCCACTGGTAACAGGATTAGCAGAGCGAGGTATGTAGGCGGTGCTACAGAGTTCTTGAAGTGGTGGCC
TAACTACGGCTACACTAGAAGAACAGTATTTGGTATCTGCGCTCTGCTGAAGCCAGTTACCTTCGGAAAA
AGAGTTGGTAGCTCTTGATCCGGCAAACAAACCACCGCTGGTAGCGGTGGTTTTTTTGTTTGCAAGCAGC
AGATTACGCGCAGAAAAAAAGGATCTCAAGAAGATCCTTTGATCTTTTCTACGGGGTCTGACGCTCAGTG
GAACGAAAACTCACGTTAAGGGATTTTGGTCATGAGATTATCAAAAAGGATCTTCACCTAGATCCTTTTA
AATTAAAAATGAAGTTTTAAATCAATCTAAAGTATATATGAGTAAACTTGGTCTGACAGTTACCAATGCT
TAATCAGTGAGGCACCTATCTCAGCGATCTGTCTATTTCGTTCATCCATAGTTGCCTGACTCCCCGTCGT
GTAGATAACTACGATACGGGAGGGCTTACCATCTGGCCCCAGTGCTGCAATGATACCGCGAGACCCACGC
TCACCGGCTCCAGATTTATCAGCAATAAACCAGCCAGCCGGAAGGGCCGAGCGCAGAAGTGGTCCTGCAA
CTTTATCCGCCTCCATCCAGTCTATTAATTGTTGCCGGGAAGCTAGAGTAAGTAGTTCGCCAGTTAATAG
TTTGCGCAACGTTGTTGCCATTGCTACAGGCATCGTGGTGTCACGCTCGTCGTTTGGTATGGCTTCATTC
AGCTCCGGTTCCCAACGATCAAGGCGAGTTACATGATCCCCCATGTTGTGCAAAAAAGCGGTTAGCTCCT
TCGGTCCTCCGATCGTTGTCAGAAGTAAGTTGGCCGCAGTGTTATCACTCATGGTTATGGCAGCACTGCA
TAATTCTCTTACTGTCATGCCATCCGTAAGATGCTTTTCTGTGACTGGTGAGTACTCAACCAAGTCATTC
TGAGAATAGTGTATGCGGCGACCGAGTTGCTCTTGCCCGGCGTCAATACGGGATAATACCGCGCCACATA
GCAGAACTTTAAAAGTGCTCATCATTGGAAAACGTTCTTCGGGGCGAAAACTCTCAAGGATCTTACCGCT
GTTGAGATCCAGTTCGATGTAACCCACTCGTGCACCCAACTGATCTTCAGCATCTTTTACTTTCACCAGC
GTTTCTGGGTGAGCAAAAACAGGAAGGCAAAATGCCGCAAAAAAGGGAATAAGGGCGACACGGAAATGTT
GAATACTCATACTCTTCCTTTTTCAATATTATTGAAGCATTTATCAGGGTTATTGTCTCATGAGCGGATA
CATATTTGAATGTATTTAGAAAAATAAACAAATAGGGGTTCCGCGCACATTTCCCCGAAAAGTGCCACCT
GACGTCGACGGATCGGGAGATCTCCCGATCCCCTATGGTGCACTCTCAGTACAATCTGCTCTGATGCCGC
ATAGTTAAGCCAGTATCTGCTCCCTGCTTGTGTGTTGGAGGTCGCTGAGTAGTGCGCGAGCAAAATTTAA
GCTACAACAAGGCAAGGCTTGACCGACAATTGCATGAAGAATCTGCTTAGGGTTAGGCGTTTTGCGCTGC
TTCGCGATGTACGGGCCAGATATACGCGTTGACATTGATTATTGACTAGTTATTAATAGTAATCAATTAC
GGGGTCATTAGTTCATAGCCCATATATGGAGTTCCGCGTTACATAACTTACGGTAAATGGCCCGCCTGGC
TGACCGCCCAACGACCCCCGCCCATTGACGTCAATAATGACGTATGTTCCCATAGTAACGCCAATAGGGA
CTTTCCATTGACGTCAATGGGTGGAGTATTTACGGTAAACTGCCCACTTGGCAGTACATCAAGTGTATCA
TATGCCAAGTACGCCCCCTATTGACGTCAATGACGGTAAATGGCCCGCCTGGCATTATGCCCAGTACATG
ACCTTATGGGACTTTCCTACTTGGCAGTACATCTACGTATTAGTCATCGCTATTACCATGGTGATGCGGT
TTTGGCAGTACATCAATGGGCGTGGATAGCGGTTTGACTCACGGGGATTTCCAAGTCTCCACCCCATTGA
CGTCAATGGGAGTTTGTTTTGGCACCAAAATCAACGGGACTTTCCAAAATGTCGTAACAACTCCGCCCCA
TTGACGCAAATGGGCGGTAGGCGTGTACGGTGGGAGGTCTATATAAGCAGAGCTCTCCCTATCAGTGATA
GAGATCTCCCTATCAGTGATAGAGATCGTCGACGAGCTCGTTTAGTGAACCGTCAGATCGCCTGGAGACG
CCATCCACGCTGTTTTGACCTCCATAGAAGACACCGGGACCGATCCAGCCTCCGGACTCTAGCGTTTAAA
CTTAAGCTTGGTACCGAGCTCGGATCCACTAGTCCAGTGTGGTGGAATTCTGCAGATATCAACAAGTTTG
TACAAAAAAGTTGGCATGTTCGTGTTCCTGGTGCTGCTGCCACTGGTGAGCTCCCAGTGCGTGAACCTGA
CCACCAGAACCCAGCTGCCACCTGCCTACACCAACTCCTTCACCAGGGGCGTGTACTACCCAGACAAGGT
GTTCAGATCCAGCGTGCTGCACTCTACCCAGGACCTGTTCCTGCCATTCTTCTCTAACGTGACCTGGTTC
CACGCCATCCACGTGTCTGGAACCAACGGCACCAAGAGATTCGACAACCCAGTGCTGCCATTCAACGACG
GCGTGTACTTCGCTTCTACCGAGAAGTCTAACATCATCAGGGGTTGGATCTTCGGAACCACCCTGGACTC
TAAGACCCAGTCTCTGCTGATCGTGAACAACGCTACCAACGTGGTGATCAAGGTGTGCGAGTTCCAGTTC
TGCAACGACCCATTCCTGGGAGTGTACCACAAGAACAACAAGTCTTGGATGGAAAGCGAGTTCAGGGTGT
ACAGCTCTGCTAACAACTGCACCTTCGAGTACGTGTCTCAGCCTTTCCTGATGGACCTGGAAGGAAAGCA
GGGAAACTTCAAGAACCTGAGAGAGTTCGTGTTCAAGAACATCGACGGTTACTTCAAGATATACAGCAAG
CACACCCCAATCAACCTGGTGAGGGACCTGCCACAGGGTTTCTCTGCTCTGGAGCCCCTGGTGGACCTGC
CAATCGGCATCAACATCACCAGGTTCCAGACCCTGCTGGCTCTGCACAGGTCTTACCTGACCCCAGGCGA
CAGCAGCTCTGGATGGACCGCCGGCGCCGCTGCTTACTACGTGGGATACCTGCAGCCAAGGACCTTCCTG
CTGAAGTACAACGAAAACGGCACCATCACCGACGCCGTGGACTGCGCTCTGGACCCACTGTCTGAGACCA
AGTGCACCCTGAAGTCTTTCACCGTGGAAAAGGGAATCTACCAGACCAGCAACTTCCGCGTGCAGCCCAC
CGAGTCTATCGTGAGATTCCCAAACATCACCAACCTGTGCCCATTCGGAGAAGTGTTCAACGCTACCAGG
TTCGCCAGCGTGTACGCTTGGAACAGGAAGAGAATCAGCAACTGCGTGGCCGACTACTCTGTGCTGTACA
ACTCTGCCTCCTTCTCCACCTTCAAGTGCTACGGCGTGTCCCCAACCAAGCTGAACGACCTGTGCTTCAC
CAACGTGTACGCTGACTCCTTCGTGATCAGAGGAGACGAAGTGAGACAGATCGCTCCCGGTCAGACCGGA
AAGATCGCCGACTACAACTACAAGCTGCCAGACGACTTCACCGGTTGCGTGATCGCTTGGAACTCTAACA
ACCTGGACTCTAAGGTGGGAGGCAACTACAACTACCTGTACAGGCTGTTCCGCAAGAGCAACCTGAAGCC
TTTCGAAAGGGACATCAGCACCGAAATCTACCAGGCTGGATCTACCCCATGCAACGGAGTGGAAGGATTC
AACTGCTACTTCCCTCTGCAGTCTTACGGATTCCAGCCAACCAACGGAGTGGGATACCAGCCATACAGAG
TGGTGGTGCTGTCTTTCGAGCTGCTGCACGCTCCTGCTACCGTGTGCGGACCAAAGAAGTCTACCAACCT
GGTGAAGAACAAGTGCGTGAACTTCAACTTCAACGGACTGACCGGAACCGGAGTGCTGACCGAATCCAAC
AAGAAGTTCCTGCCTTTCCAGCAGTTCGGTAGAGACATCGCCGACACCACCGACGCTGTGAGAGACCCAC
AGACCCTGGAAATCCTGGACATCACCCCCTGCTCTTTCGGAGGAGTGAGCGTGATCACCCCAGGAACCAA
CACCTCCAACCAGGTGGCCGTGCTGTACCAGGACGTGAACTGCACCGAAGTGCCAGTGGCCATCCACGCT
GACCAGCTGACCCCAACCTGGAGAGTGTACAGCACCGGATCTAACGTGTTCCAGACCCGTGCCGGCTGCC
TGATCGGAGCCGAGCACGTGAACAACTCCTACGAATGCGACATCCCAATCGGAGCTGGCATCTGCGCTTC
TTACCAGACCCAGACCAACAGCCCAAGAAGGGCCAGATCCGTGGCCTCTCAGAGCATCATCGCCTACACC
ATGAGCCTGGGCGCTGAAAACAGCGTGGCTTACAGCAACAACTCTATCGCCATCCCAACCAACTTCACCA
TCTCTGTGACCACCGAAATCCTGCCAGTGAGCATGACCAAGACCAGCGTGGACTGCACCATGTACATCTG
CGGAGACTCTACCGAATGCTCTAACCTGCTGCTGCAGTACGGCAGCTTCTGCACCCAGCTGAACCGCGCT
CTGACCGGAATCGCTGTGGAGCAGGACAAGAACACCCAGGAAGTGTTCGCTCAGGTGAAGCAGATATACA
AGACCCCACCTATCAAGGACTTCGGAGGATTCAACTTCTCTCAGATCCTGCCCGACCCATCTAAGCCCTC
TAAGAGGTCTTTCATCGAAGACCTGCTGTTCAACAAGGTGACCCTGGCCGACGCCGGTTTCATCAAGCAG
TACGGTGACTGCCTGGGAGACATCGCCGCTAGAGACCTGATCTGCGCCCAGAAGTTCAACGGTCTGACCG
TGCTGCCACCACTGCTGACCGACGAGATGATCGCCCAGTACACCTCTGCCCTGCTGGCTGGAACCATCAC
CTCTGGTTGGACCTTCGGAGCTGGCGCCGCCCTGCAGATCCCATTCGCTATGCAGATGGCCTACCGTTTC
AACGGTATCGGAGTGACCCAGAACGTGCTGTACGAAAACCAGAAGCTGATCGCTAACCAGTTCAACTCTG
CTATCGGAAAGATCCAGGACTCCCTGTCCTCTACCGCTTCTGCCCTGGGAAAGCTGCAGGACGTGGTGAA
CCAGAACGCCCAGGCCCTGAACACCCTGGTGAAGCAGCTGTCTTCTAACTTCGGAGCCATCTCCTCTGTG
CTGAACGACATCCTGTCTAGGCTGGACAAGGTGGAAGCCGAGGTGCAGATCGACAGACTGATCACCGGAA
GACTGCAGTCTCTGCAGACCTACGTGACCCAGCAGCTGATCAGGGCCGCTGAAATCAGAGCTTCTGCCAA
CCTGGCTGCCACCAAGATGTCCGAATGCGTGCTGGGCCAGTCTAAGAGGGTGGACTTCTGCGGAAAGGGA
TACCACCTGATGTCCTTCCCACAGTCTGCTCCACACGGAGTGGTGTTCCTGCACGTGACCTACGTGCCCG
CCCAGGAAAAGAACTTCACCACCGCCCCAGCTATCTGCCACGACGGAAAGGCTCACTTCCCCAGGGAGGG
AGTGTTCGTGTCTAACGGAACCCACTGGTTCGTGACCCAGAGGAACTTCTACGAGCCACAGATCATCACC
ACCGACAACACCTTCGTGTCTGGAAACTGCGACGTGGTGATCGGAATCGTGAACAACACCGTGTACGACC
CACTGCAGCCAGAACTGGACTCTTTCAAGGAGGAACTGGACAAGTACTTCAAGAACCACACCTCTCCAGA
CGTGGACCTGGGAGACATCTCCGGAATCAACGCCTCTGTGGTGAACATCCAGAAGGAAATCGACAGACTG
AACGAGGTGGCCAAGAACCTGAACGAATCTCTGATCGACCTGCAGGAACTGGGAAAGTACGAGCAGTACA
TCAAGTGGCCCTGGTACATCTGGCTGGGTTTCATCGCTGGTCTGATCGCTATCGTGATGGTGACCATCAT
GCTGTGCTGCATGACCTCTTGCTGCTCTTGCCTGAAGGGATGCTGCTCTTGCGGATCTTGCTGCAAGTTC
GACGAGGACGACTCCGAGCCTGTGCTGAAGGGTGTGAAGCTGCACTACACCTACCCAACTTTCTTGTACA
AAGTGGTTGATATCAAGGCCGCCGACATCACCAGCCTGTACAAGAAAGTGGGGTGGAGCCATCCCCAGTT
CGAGAAGGGCGGAGGATCTGGCGGCGGAAGCGGCGGAGGAAGCTGGTCCCACCCTCAGTTTGAGAAAGGC
ACCGAGCTGGGCAGCACCATGGCCAGCTACCCCTACGACSTGYMCRASWAMGYSRRGKRSAGCCATCCCC
AGTTCGAGAAGGGCGGAGGATCTGGCGGCGGAAGCGGCGGAGGAAGCTGGTCCCACCCTCAGTTTGAGAA
AGGCACCGAGCTGGGCAGCACCATGGCCAGCTACCCCTACGACGTGCCCGACTACGCCAAGGACAACACC
GTGCCCCTGAAGCTGATCGCCCTGCTGGCCAACGGCGAGTTCCACTCTGGCGAGCAGCTGGGCGAGACAC
TGGGCATGAGCAGAGCCGCCATCAACAAGCACATCCAGACCCTGCGGGACTGGGGCGTGGACGTGTTCAC
AGTGCCCGGCAAGGGCTACAGCCTGCCCGAGCCCATCCAGCTGCTGAACGCCAAGCAGATCCTGGGCCAG
CTGGATGGCGGATCTGTGGCCGTGCTGCCCGTGATCGACAGCACCAACCAGTATCTGCTCGACCGGATCG
GCGAGCTGAAGTCCGGCGACGCCTGTATCGCCGAGTACCAGCAGGCCGGCAGAGGCGGCAGGGGCAGAAA
GTGGTTCAGCCCCTTCGGCGCCAACCTGTACCTGAGCATGTTCTGGAGACTGGAACAGGGCCCAGCCGCC
GCTATTGGCCTGAGCCTGGTCATCGGCATCGTGATGGCCGAGGTGCTGCGGAAGCTGGGCGCCGACAAAG
TGCGCGTGAAGTGGCCCAACGACCTGTATCTGCAGGACCGGAAGCTGGCCGGCATCCTGGTGGAACTGAC
CGGCAAAACAGGCGACGCCGCCCAGATCGTGATCGGCGCTGGCATCAACATGGCCATGCGGCGGGTGGAA
GAGAGCGTGGTCAACCAGGGCTGGATCACCCTGCAGGAAGCCGGCATCAACCTGGACCGGAACACCCTGG
CCGCCATGCTGATCAGAGAGCTGAGAGCCGCCCTGGAACTGTTCGAGCAGGAAGGCCTGGCCCCCTACCT
GAGCAGATGGGAGAAGCTGGACAACTTCATCAACCGGCCCGTGAAACTGATCATCGGCGACAAAGAGATC
TTCGGCATCAGCCGGGGCATCGACAAGCAGGGGGCCCTGCTCCTGGAACAGGACGGCATCATCAAGCCCT
GGATGGGCGGCGAGATCAGCCTGCGGAGCGCCGAGAAGTGATGACTCGAGTCTAGAGGGCCCGTTTAAAC
CCGCTGATCAGCCTCGACTGTGCCTTCTAGTTGCCAGCCATCTGTTGTTTGCCCCTCCCCCGTGCCTTCC
TTGACCCTGGAAGGTGCCACTCCCACTGTCCTTTCCTAATAAAATGAGGAAATTGCATCGCATTGTCTGA
GTAGGTGTCATTCTATTCTGGGGGGTGGGGTGGGGCAGGACAGCAAGGGGGAGGATTGGGAAGACAATAG
CAGGCATGCTGGGGATGCGGTGGGCTCTATGGCTTCTGAGGCGGAAAGAACCAGCTGGGGCTCTAGGGGG
TATCCCC
[124 nt withheld, positions 8548-8671]
C
[91 nt withheld, positions 8673-8763]
AGGGTGATGGTTCACGTACCTAGAAGTTCCTATTCCGAAGTTCCTATTCTCTAGAAAGTATAGGAACTTC
CTTGGCCAAAAAGCCTGAACTCACCGCGACGTCTGTCGAGAAGTTTCTGATCGAAAAGTTCGACAGCGTC
TCCGACCTGATGCAGCTCTCGGAGGGCGAAGAATCTCGTGCTTTCAGCTTCGATGTAGGAGGGCGTGGAT
ATGTCCTGCGGGTAAATAGCTGCGCCGATGGTTTCTACAAAGATCGTTATGTTTATCGGCACTTTGCATC
GGCCGCGCTCCCGATTCCGGAAGTGCTTGACATTGGGGAATTCAGCGAGAGCCTGACCTATTGCATCTCC
CGCCGTGCACAGGGTGTCACGTTGCAAGACCTGCCTGAAACCGAACTGCCCGCTGTTCTGCAGCCGGTCG
CGGAGGCCATGGATGCGATCGCTGCGGCCGATCTTAGCCAGACGAGCGGGTTCGGCCCATTCGGACCGCA
AGGAATCGGTCAATACACTACATGGCGTGATTTCATATGCGCGATTGCTGATCCCCATGTGTATCACTGG
CAAACTGTGATGGACGACACCGTCAGTGCGTCCGTCGCGCAGGCTCTCGATGAGCTGATGCTTTGGGCCG
AGGACTGCCCCGAAGTCCGGCACCTCGTGCACGCGGATTTCGGCTCCAACAATGTCCTGACGGACAATGG
CCGCATAACAGCGGTCATTGACTGGAGCGAGGCGATGTTCGGGGATTCCCAATACGAGGTCGCCAACATC
TTCTTCTGGAGGCCGTGGTTGGCTTGTATGGAGCAGCAGACGCGCTACTTCGAGCGGAGGCATCCGGAGC
TTGCAGGATCGCCGCGGCTCCGGGCGTATATGCTCCGCATTGGTCTTGACCAACTCTATCAGAGCTTGGT
TGACGGCAATTTCGATGATGCAGCTTGGGCGCAGGGTCGATGCGACGCAATCGTCCGATCCGGAGCCGGG
ACTGTCGGGCGTACACAAATCGCCCGCAGAAGCGCGGCCGTCTGGACCGATGGCTGTGTAGAAGTACTCG
CCGATAGTGGAAACCGACGCCCCAGCACTCGTCCGAGGGCAAAGGAATAGCACGTACTACGAGATTTCGA
TTCCACCGCCGCCTTCTATGAAAGGTTGGGCTTCGGAATCGTTTTCCGGGACGCCGGCTGGATGATCCTC
CAGCGCGGGGATCTCATGCTGGAGTTCTTCGCCCACCCCAACTTGTTTATTGCAGCTTATAATGGTTACA
AATAAAGCAATAGCATCACAAATTTCACAAATAAAGCATTTTTTTCACTGCATTCTAGTTGTGGTTTGTC
CAAACTCATCAATGTATCTTATCATGTCTGTATACCGTCGACCTCTAGCTAGAGCTTGGCGTAATCATGG
TCATAGCTGTTTCCTGTGTGAAATTGTTATCCGCTCACAATTCCACACAACATACGAGCCGGAAGCATAA
AGTGTAAAGCCTGGGGTGCCTAATGAGTGAGCTAACTCACATTAATTGCGT
